>Addgene plasmid #178866 | pCMV-FKBP-mTagBFP2-SOScat | addgene full sequence | sequence record 351707 | Addgene NGS Result
CGCCATGCATTAGTTATTAATAGTAATCAATTACGGGGTCATTAGTTCATAGCCCATATATGGAGTTCCG
CGTTACATAACTTACGGTAAATGGCCCGCCTGGCTGACCGCCCAACGACCCCCGCCCATTGACGTCAATA
ATGACGTATGTTCCCATAGTAACGCCAATAGGGACTTTCCATTGACGTCAATGGGTGGAGTATTTACGGT
AAACTGCCCACTTGGCAGTACATCAAGTGTATCATATGCCAAGTACGCCCCCTATTGACGTCAATGACGG
TAAATGGCCCGCCTGGCATTATGCCCAGTACATGACCTTATGGGACTTTCCTACTTGGCAGTACATCTAC
GTATTAGTCATCGCTATTACCATGGTGATGCGGTTTTGGCAGTACATCAATGGGCGTGGATAGCGGTTTG
ACTCACGGGGATTTCCAAGTCTCCACCCCATTGACGTCAATGGGAGTTTGTTTTGGCACCAAAATCAACG
GGACTTTCCAAAATGTCGTAACAACTCCGCCCCATTGACGCAAATGGGCGGTAGGCGTGTACGGTGGGAG
GTCTATATAAGCAGAGCTGGTTTAGTGAACCGTCAGATCCGCTAGCCGCCACCATGGGAGTGCAGGTGGA
AACCATCTCCCCAGGAGACGGGCGCACCTTCCCCAAGCGCGGCCAGACCTGCGTGGTGCACTACACCGGG
ATGCTTGAAGATGGAAAGAAATTTGATTCCTCCCGGGACAGAAACAAGCCCTTTAAGTTTATGCTAGGCA
AGCAGGAGGTGATCCGAGGCTGGGAAGAAGGGGTTGCCCAGATGAGTGTGGGTCAGAGAGCCAAACTGAC
TATATCTCCAGATTATGCCTATGGTGCCACTGGGCACCCAGGCATCATCCCACCACATGCCACTCTCGTC
TTCGATGTGGAGCTTCTAAAACTGGAAGGCTCCGGTGCCAGTGCACCGGTCGCCACCATGGTGTCTAAGG
GCGAAGAGCTGATTAAGGAGAACATGCACATGAAGCTGTACATGGAGGGCACCGTGGACAACCATCACTT
CAAGTGCACATCCGAGGGCGAAGGCAAGCCCTACGAGGGCACCCAGACCATGAGAATCAAGGTGGTCGAG
GGCGGCCCTCTCCCCTTCGCCTTCGACATCCTGGCTACTAGCTTCCTCTACGGCAGCAAGACCTTCATCA
ACCACACCCAGGGCATCCCCGACTTCTTCAAGCAGTCCTTCCCTGAGGGCTTCACATGGGAGAGAGTCAC
CACATACGAAGACGGGGGCGTGCTGACCGCTACCCAGGACACCAGCCTCCAGGACGGCTGCCTCATCTAC
AACGTCAAGATCAGAGGGGTGAACTTCACATCCAACGGCCCTGTGATGCAGAAGAAAACACTCGGCTGGG
AGGCCTTCACCGAGACGCTGTACCCCGCTGACGGCGGCCTGGAAGGCAGAAACGACATGGCCCTGAAGCT
CGTGGGCGGGAGCCATCTGATCGCAAACGCCAAGACCACATATAGATCCAAGAAACCCGCTAAGAACCTC
AAGATGCCTGGCGTCTACTATGTGGACTACAGACTGGAAAGAATCAAGGAGGCCAACAACGAGACCTACG
TCGAGCAGCACGAGGTGGCAGTGGCCAGATACTGCGACCTCCCTAGCAAACTGGGGCACAAGCTTAATAG
ATCTCGAGCTCAAGCTTCGCAGATGAGGCTGCCTAGTGCTGATGTTTATAGATTTGCAGAGCCTGACTCT
GAAGAGAATATTATATTTGAAGAGAACATGCAGCCCAAGGCTGGAATTCCAATTATCAAAGCAGGAACTG
TTATTAAACTTATAGAGAGGCTTACGTACCATATGTACGCAGATCCCAATTTTGTTCGGACATTTCTTAC
AACATACAGATCCTTTTGCAAACCTCAAGAACTACTGAGTCTTATAATAGAAAGGTTTGAAATTCCAGAG
CCTGAGCCAACAGAAGCTGATCGCATAGCTATAGAGAATGGAGATCAACCCTTGAGTGCAGAACTGAAAA
GATTTAGAAAAGAATATATACAGCCTGTGCAACTGCGAGTATTAAATGTATGTCGGCACTGGGTAGAGCA
CCACTTCTATGATTTTGAAAGAGATGCATATCTTTTGCAACGAATGGAAGAATTTATTGGAACAGTAAGA
GGTAAAGCAATGAAAAAATGGGTTGAATCCATCACTAAAATAATCCAAAGGAAAAAAATTGCAAGAGACA
ATGGACCAGGTCATAATATTACATTTCAGAGTTCACCTCCCACAGTTGAGTGGCATATAAGCAGACCTGG
GCACATAGAGACTTTTGACCTGCTCACCTTACACCCAATAGAAATTGCTCGACAACTCACTTTACTTGAA
TCAGATCTATACCGAGCTGTACAGCCATCAGAATTAGTTGGAAGTGTGTGGACAAAAGAAGACAAAGAAA
TTAACTCTCCTAATCTTCTGAAAATGATTCGACATACCACCAACCTCACTCTGTGGTTTGAGAAATGTAT
TGTAGAAACTGAAAATTTAGAAGAAAGAGTAGCTGTGGTGAGTCGAATTATTGAGATTCTACAAGTCTTT
CAAGAGTTGAACAACTTTAATGGTGTCCTTGAGGTTGTCAGTGCTATGAATTCATCACCTGTTTACAGAC
TAGACCACACATTTGAGCAAATACCAAGTCGCCAGAAGAAAATTTTAGAAGAAGCTCATGAATTGAGTGA
AGATCACTATAAGAAATATTTGGCAAAACTCAGGTCTATTAATCCACCATGTGTGCCTTTCTTTGGAATT
TATCTCACTAATATCTTGAAAACAGAAGAAGGCAACCCTGAGGTCCTAAAAAGACATGGAAAAGAGCTTA
TAAACTTTAGCAAAAGGAGGAAAGTAGCAGAAATAACAGGAGAGATCCAGCAGTACCAAAATCAGCCTTA
CTGTTTACGAGTAGAATCAGATATCAAAAGGTTCTTTGAAAACTTGAATCCGATGGGAAATAGCATGGAG
AAGGAATTTACAGATTATCTTTTCAACAAATCCCTAGAAATAGAACCACGAAACCCTAAGCCTCTCCCAA
GATTTCCAAAAAAATATAGCTATCCCCTAAAATCTCCTGGTGTTCGTCCATCAAACCCAAGACCAGGTAC
CTAAACCGCGGGCCCGGGATCCACCGGATCTAGATAACTGATCATAATCAGCCATACCACATTTGTAGAG
GTTTTACTTGCTTTAAAAAACCTCCCACACCTCCCCCTGAACCTGAAACATAAAATGAATGCAATTGTTG
TTGTTAACTTGTTTATTGCAGCTTATAATGGTTACAAATAAAGCAATAGCATCACAAATTTCACAAATAA
AGCATTTTTTTCACTGCATTCTAGTTGTGGTTTGTCCAAACTCATCAATGTATCTTAAGGCGTAAATTGT
AAGCGTTAATATTTTGTTAAAATTCGCGTTAAATTTTTGTTAAATCAGCTCATTTTTTAACCAATAGGCC
GAAATCGGCAAAATCCCTTATAAATCAAAAGAATAGACCGAGATAGGGT
[37 nt withheld, positions 3550-3586]
AAAGAACGTGGACTCCAACGTCAAAGG
[49 nt withheld, positions 3614-3662]
T
[91 nt withheld, positions 3664-3754]
G
[124 nt withheld, positions 3756-3879]
CAGGTGGCACTTTTCGGGGAAATGTGCGCGGAACCCCTATTTGTTTATTTTTCTAAATACATTCAAATAT
GTATCCGCTCATGAGACAATAACCCTGATAAATGCTTCAATAATATTGAAAAAGGAAGAGTCCTGAGGCG
GAAAGAACCAGCTGTGGAATGTGTGTCAGTTAGGGTGTGGAAAGTCCCCAGGCTCCCCAGCAGGCAGAAG
TATGCAAAGCATGCATCTCAATTAGTCAGCAACCAGGTGTGGAAAGTCCCCAGGCTCCCCAGCAGGCAGA
AGTATGCAAAGCATGCATCTCAATTAGTCAGCAACCATAGTCCCGCCCCTAACTCCGCCCATCCCGCCCC
TAACTCCGCCCAGTTCCGCCCATTCTCCGCCCCATGGCTGACTAATTTTTTTTATTTATGCAGAGGCCGA
GGCCGCCTCGGCCTCTGAGCTATTCCAGAAGTAGTGAGGAGGCTTTTTTGGAGGCCTAGGCTTTTGCAAA
GATCGATCAAGAGACAGGATGAGGATCGTTTCGCATGATTGAACAAGATGGATTGCACGCAGGTTCTCCG
GCCGCTTGGGTGGAGAGGCTATTCGGCTATGACTGGGCACAACAGACAATCGGCTGCTCTGATGCCGCCG
TGTTCCGGCTGTCAGCGCAGGGGCGCCCGGTTCTTTTTGTCAAGACCGACCTGTCCGGTGCCCTGAATGA
ACTGCAAGACGAGGCAGCGCGGCTATCGTGGCTGGCCACGACGGGCGTTCCTTGCGCAGCTGTGCTCGAC
GTTGTCACTGAAGCGGGAAGGGACTGGCTGCTATTGGGCGAAGTGCCGGGGCAGGATCTCCTGTCATCTC
ACCTTGCTCCTGCCGAGAAAGTATCCATCATGGCTGATGCAATGCGGCGGCTGCATACGCTTGATCCGGC
TACCTGCCCATTCGACCACCAAGCGAAACATCGCATCGAGCGAGCACGTACTCGGATGGAAGCCGGTCTT
GTCGATCAGGATGATCTGGACGAAGAGCATCAGGGGCTCGCGCCAGCCGAACTGTTCGCCAGGCTCAAGG
CGAGCATGCCCGACGGCGAGGATCTCGTCGTGACCCATGGCGATGCCTGCTTGCCGAATATCATGGTGGA
AAATGGCCGCTTTTCTGGATTCATCGACTGTGGCCGGCTGGGTGTGGCGGACCGCTATCAGGACATAGCG
TTGGCTACCCGTGATATTGCTGAAGAGCTTGGCGGCGAATGGGCTGACCGCTTCCTCGTGCTTTACGGTA
TCGCCGCTCCCGATTCGCAGCGCATCGCCTTCTATCGCCTTCTTGACGAGTTCTTCTGAGCGGGACTCTG
GGGTTCGAAATGACCGACCAAGCGACGCCCAACCTGCCATCACGAGATTTCGATTCCACCGCCGCCTTCT
ATGAAAGGTTGGGCTTCGGAATCGTTTTCCGGGACGCCGGCTGGATGATCCTCCAGCGCGGGGATCTCAT
GCTGGAGTTCTTCGCCCACCCTAGGGGGAGGCTAACTGAAACACGGAAGGAGACAATACCGGAAGGAACC
CGCGCTATGACGGCAATAAAAAGACAGAATAAAACGCACGGTGTTGGGTCGTTTGTTCATAAACGCGGGG
TTCGGTCCCAGGGCTGGCACTCTGTCGATACCCCACCGAGACCCCATTGGGGCCAATACGCCCGCGTTTC
TTCCTTTTCCCCACCCCACCCCCCAAGTTCGGGTGAAGGCCCAGGGCTCGCAGCCAACGTCGGGGCGGCA
GGCCCTGCCATAGCCTCAGGTTACTCATATATACTTTAGATTGATTTAAAACTTCATTTTTAATTTAAAA
GGATCTAGGTGAAGATCCTTTTTGATAATCTCATGACCAAAATCCCTTAACGTGAGTTTTCGTTCCACTG
AGCGTCAGACCCCGTAGAAAAGATCAAAGGATCTTCTTGAGATCCTTTTTTTCTGCGCGTAATCTGCTGC
TTGCAAACAAAAAAACCACCGCTACCAGCGGTGGTTTGTTTGCCGGATCAAGAGCTACCAACTCTTTTTC
CGAAGGTAACTGGCTTCAGCAGAGCGCAGATACCAAATACTGTTCTTCTAGTGTAGCCGTAGTTAGGCCA
CCACTTCAAGAACTCTGTATCACCGCCTACATACCTCGCTCTGCTAATCCTGTTACCAGTGGCTGCTGCC
AGTGGCGATAAGTCGTGTCTTACCGGGTTGGACTCAAGACGATAGTTACCGGATAAGGCGCAGCGGTCGG
GCTGAACGGGGGGTTCGTGCACACAGCCCAGCTTGGAGCGAACGACCTACACCGAACTGAGATACCTACA
GCGTGAGCTATGAGAAAGCGCCACGCTTCCCGAAGGGAGAAAGGCGGACAGGTATCCGGTAAGCGGCAGG
GTCGGAACAGGAGAGCGCACGAGGGAGCTTCCAGGGGGAAACGCCTGGTATCTTTATAGTCCTGTCGGGT
TTCGCCACCTCTGACTTGAGCGTCGATTTTTGTGATGCTCGTCAGGGGGGCGGAGCCTATGGAAAAACGC
CAGCAACGCGGCCTTTTTACGGTTCCTGGCCTTTTGCTGGCCTTTTGCTCACATGTTCTTTCCTGCGTTA
TCCCCTGATTCTGTGGATAACCGTATTAC
Features (pLannotate 1.2.2; 17 found; start..end, strand, type, name):
     71..374     +  enhancer       CMV enhancer: human cytomegalovirus immediate early enhancer
    375..578     +  promoter       CMV promoter: human cytomegalovirus (CMV) immediate early promoter
    614..937     +  CDS            FKBP1A: FKB1A_HUMAN - Also known as FKBP1, FKBP12. Experimental evidence at protein level: Swiss-Prot protein existence level 1. Keeps in an inactive conformation TGFBR1, the TGF-beta type I serine/threonine kinase receptor, preventing TGF-beta receptor activation in absence of ligand. Recruits SMAD7 to ACVR1B which prevents the association of SMAD2 and SMAD3 with the activin receptor complex, thereby blocking the activin signal. May modulate the RYR1 calcium channel activity. PPIases accelerate the folding of proteins. It catalyzes the cis-trans isomerization of proline imidic peptide bonds in oligop
    968..1678    +  CDS            mTagBFP2: mTagBFP2 is a basic (constitutively fluorescent) blue fluorescent protein published in 2011, derived from Entacmaea quadricolor. It is reported to be a very rapidly-maturing monomer with very low acid sensitivity.
   1679..1699    +  misc_feature   MCS (fragment): multiple cloning site
   1700..3151    +  CDS            SOS1 (fragment): SOS1_HUMAN - Experimental evidence at protein level: Swiss-Prot protein existence level 1. Promotes the exchange of Ras-bound GDP by GTP (PubMed:8493579). Probably by promoting Ras activation, regulates phosphorylation of MAP kinase MAPK3 in response to EGF (PubMed:17339331). Catalytic component of a trimeric complex that participates in transduction of signals from Ras to Rac by promoting the Rac-specific guanine nucleotide exchange factor (GEF) activity (By similarity). From Homo sapiens (Human).
   3155..3177    +  misc_feature   MCS (fragment): multiple cloning site
   3189..3273    +  CDS            large T antigen (fragment): large T antigen from SV40 (simian virus 40)
   3296..3417    +  polyA_signal   SV40 poly(A) signal: SV40 polyadenylation signal
   3451..3879    -  rep_origin     f1 ori (sequence partly withheld): f1 bacteriophage origin of replication; arrow indicates direction of (+) strand synthesis
   3906..4010    +  promoter       AmpR promoter: bla
   4012..4369    +  promoter       SV40 promoter: SV40 enhancer and early promoter
   4404..5198    +  CDS            NeoR/KanR: aminoglycoside phosphotransferase from Tn5; aph(3')-II (or nptII); confers resistance to neomycin, kanamycin, and G418 (Geneticin®)
   5219..5371    +  CDS            ble (fragment): BLE_KLEPN - Experimental evidence at protein level: Swiss-Prot protein existence level 1. Binding protein with a strong affinity to the bleomycin family of antibiotics. Binds to CL990; an antimitotic-antibiotic compound. From Klebsiella pneumoniae.
   5430..5477    +  polyA_signal   HSV TK poly(A) signal: herpes simplex virus thymidine kinase polyadenylation signal (Cole and Stacy, 1985)
   5568..5584    -  polyA_signal   bGH poly(A) signal (fragment): bovine growth hormone polyadenylation signal
   5806..6394    +  rep_origin     ori: high-copy-number ColE1/pMB1/pBR322/pUC origin of replication
