[The description below was written by a language model from this plasmid's Addgene catalogue record and pLannotate feature annotations shown in this document.]
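Description:
pCMV-FKBP-mTagBFP2-SOScat is a mammalian expression plasmid of about 6.5 kb built on the Clontech pmCherry-C1 backbone, with the original fluorescent protein region replaced by a roughly 2.6 kb fusion insert cloned between NheI and BamHI. It is propagated in E. coli from a high-copy ColE1/pUC-type origin and selected with kanamycin. The single NeoR/KanR (Tn5 aminoglycoside phosphotransferase) gene is preceded by both a bacterial bla promoter and the SV40 enhancer/early promoter and is followed by an HSV TK polyadenylation signal, so the same marker can confer G418 resistance in mammalian cells. An f1 origin is also present. Short annotated fragments of ble, bGH poly(A) and SV40 large T antigen appear to be backbone remnants or partial matches rather than functional elements.

The payload is a single open reading frame driven by the human CMV immediate early enhancer and promoter and terminated by the SV40 poly(A) signal. It encodes human FKBP12 (FKBP1A) at the N-terminus, followed by the monomeric blue fluorescent protein mTagBFP2, a short linker derived from the multiple cloning site, and a fragment of human SOS1 comprising the Rem and Cdc25 domains. This fragment is the catalytic core of the Ras guanine nucleotide exchange factor, which promotes exchange of Ras-bound GDP for GTP. FKBP is a small ligand-binding domain commonly used as a handle for chemically controlled protein relocalization, and mTagBFP2 allows the fusion to be tracked by imaging. The associated publication concerns synthetic protein condensates that inducibly recruit and release protein activity in living cells, which suggests this construct supplies a SOS catalytic module whose location, and hence Ras pathway activation, can be controlled. The record does not specify the ligand or partner constructs involved.
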