Addgene plasmid #178866: pCMV-FKBP-mTagBFP2-SOScat
Purpose: Mammalian expression of SOS1(Rem-Cdc25) fused to FKBP-mTagBFP2
Depositing lab: Shinya Tsukiji. Depositing organization: Nagoya Institute of Technology. Publication: Synthetic Protein Condensates That Inducibly Recruit and Release Protein Activity in Living Cells. Yoshikawa M, Yoshii T, Ikuta M, Tsukiji S. J Am Chem Soc. 2021 May 5;143(17):6434-6446. doi: 10.1021/jacs.0c12375. Epub 2021 Apr 23. PubMed 33890764.
Backbone
  Vector backbone: pmCherry-C1
  Backbone manufacturer: Clontech
  Backbone size w/o insert (bp): 3932
  Vector type: Mammalian Expression
Growth in bacteria
  Bacterial resistance: Kanamycin, 50 μg/mL
  Growth temperature: 37°C
  Growth strain: DH5alpha
  Copy number: High Copy
Gene/Insert
  Gene/Insert name: FKBP-mTagBFP2-SOS(Rem-Cdc25)
  Species: H. sapiens (human)
  Insert size (bp): 2566
  Entrez Gene: SOS1 (a.k.a. GF1, GGF1, GINGF, HGF, NS4, SOS-1)
  Promoter: CMV
  Cloning method: Restriction Enzyme; 5′ cloning site NheI (not destroyed); 3′ cloning site BamHI (not destroyed)
Terms and licenses: Academic/Nonprofit Terms; Industry Terms: Not Available to Industry
How to cite: pCMV-FKBP-mTagBFP2-SOScat was a gift from Shinya Tsukiji (Addgene plasmid # 178866 ; http://n2t.net/addgene:178866 ; RRID:Addgene_178866)
